Addgene plasmid #199946: YP5
Purpose: Yeast/E coli shuttle vector expressing GFP from synthetic yeast promoter 5
Depositing lab: Farren Isaacs. Depositing organization: Yale University. Publication: Cross-kingdom expression of synthetic genetic elements promotes discovery of metabolites in the human microbiome. Patel JR, Oh J, Wang S, Crawford JM, Isaacs FJ. Cell. 2022 Apr 28;185(9):1487-1505.e14. doi: 10.1016/j.cell.2022.03.008. Epub 2022 Apr 1. PubMed 35366417.
Backbone
  Vector backbone: pRCVS6H
  Vector type: Yeast Expression
  Selectable markers: Hygromycin
Growth in bacteria
  Bacterial resistance: Ampicillin, 100 μg/mL
  Growth temperature: 37°C
  Growth strain: BL21
  Copy number: Low Copy
Gene/Insert
  Gene/Insert name: GFP
  Species: Synthetic
  Cloning method: Gibson Cloning
Terms and licenses: Academic/Nonprofit Terms; Industry Terms: Not Available to Industry
How to cite: YP5 was a gift from Farren Isaacs (Addgene plasmid # 199946 ; http://n2t.net/addgene:199946 ; RRID:Addgene_199946)
