[The description below was written by a language model from this plasmid's Addgene catalogue record and pLannotate feature annotations shown in this document.]
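Description:
YP5 is a yeast/E. coli shuttle vector built on the pRCVS6H backbone that expresses a green fluorescent reporter from a synthetic yeast promoter designated promoter 5. The sequenced plasmid is about 5.7 kb. In E. coli it replicates from a ColE1/pUC-type origin and is selected with ampicillin through the β-lactamase gene and its native promoter. The catalogue entry lists the plasmid as low copy, although this origin is annotated as a high-copy type. In Saccharomyces cerevisiae it is maintained as a centromeric episome by fragments of the CEN4 centromere and the ARS1 replication origin, which typically give stable, low-copy inheritance. Yeast transformants are selected with hygromycin using the hphMX6 cassette, which ends in the Ashbya gossypii TEF terminator.

The payload is a single reporter cassette assembled by Gibson cloning. The catalogue calls the insert GFP. Automated annotation matched the open reading frame to mUkG, a constitutively fluorescent green protein derived from the soft coral Sarcophyton, so the exact identity of the fluorescent protein should be confirmed from the sequence. The coding region is followed by the S. cerevisiae CYC1 transcription terminator. The synthetic promoter itself is not annotated in the feature table; it presumably lies in the short unannotated stretch immediately upstream of the reporter. A bacteriophage T7 promoter sits just before this region across the plasmid junction, oriented toward the reporter.

The design lets fluorescence serve as a readout of the strength of synthetic promoter 5 in yeast. According to the record, the plasmid comes from work on cross-kingdom expression of synthetic genetic elements.
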