Features (pLannotate 1.2.2; 11 found; start..end, strand, type, name):
    189..857     +  CDS            mUkG: mUkG is a basic (constitutively fluorescent) green fluorescent protein published in 2008, derived from Sarcophyton sp.. It has moderate acid sensitivity.
    912..1101    +  terminator     CYC1 terminator: S. cerevisiae CYC1; transcription terminator for CYC1
   1341..2916    +  gene           hphMX6: yeast selectable marker conferring hygromycin resistance
   2719..2916    +  terminator     TEF terminator: Ashbya gossypii TEF terminator
   3031..3619    -  rep_origin     ori: high-copy-number ColE1/pMB1/pBR322/pUC origin of replication
   3790..4650    -  CDS            AmpR: β-lactamase; bla; confers resistance to ampicillin, carbenicillin, and related antibiotics
   4651..4755    -  promoter       AmpR promoter: bla
   4782..4832    +  misc_feature   bom (fragment): basis of mobility region from pBR322
   4961..5130    -  misc_feature   CEN4 (fragment): S. cerevisiae CEN4 centromere
   5131..5557    +  rep_origin     ARS1 (fragment): S. cerevisiae autonomously replicating sequence ARS1
   5663..5681    +  promoter       T7 promoter: promoter for bacteriophage T7 RNA polymerase
>Addgene plasmid #199946 | YP5 | addgene full sequence | sequence record 404990 | Addgene NGS Result
ACTTTTTTTTTTGTACTCCCGCGCCACAGAGGGGCTAGCATGTGAGGGGGCGGTGAAAAAAGCAAAAAAG
AAAAAGATTTTTTTTTATAAAAGGGCCTTGGTCTGAAACTCCTGCGTCTCGCGTTTTTATAAGAACAACA
ACAAATTTTTTAACTAAGTAACTTAAAGAGGAGAAAGGTACCATGGTCAGTGTCATCAAAGAAGAAATGA
AGATCAAGTTGCACATGGAAGGTAACGTTAATGGTCATGCCTTTGTTATTGAAGGTGATGGTAAAGGTAA
ACCATACGATGGTACTCAAACTTTGAACTTGACTGTCAAAGAAGGTGCTCCATTGCCATTCTCTTACGAT
ATTTTGACTAACGCCTTCCAATACGGTAATAGAGCTTTTACTAAGTACCCAGCCGATATCCCAGATTACT
TTAAGCAAACTTTTCCAGAAGGTTACTCCTGGGAAAGAACTATGTCTTACGAAGATAACGCTATCTGCAA
CGTCAGATCCGAAATTTCTATGGAAGGTGATTGCTTCATCTACAAGATCAGATTCGATGGTAAGAACTTT
CCACCAAATGGTCCAGTCATGCAAAAAAAGACTTTGAAGTGGGAACCATCCACCGAAATGATGTATGTTA
GAGATGGTTTCTTGATGGGTGATGTCAATATGGCTTTGTTGTTGGAAGGTGGTGGTCATCATAGATGTGA
TTTCAAGACTTCTTACAAGGCCAAGAAGGTTGTTCAATTGCCAGATGCTCATAAGATCGATCACAGAATC
GAAATCTTGTCCCACGATAGAGATTACTCCAAGGTTAAGTTGTACGAAAACGCTGTTGCTAGAAACTCTT
TGTTGCCATCTCAAGCTTCTAAGTAACATGTAATTAGTTATGTCACGCTTACATTCACGCCCTCCCCCCA
CATCCGCTCTAACCGAAAAGGAAGGAGTTAGACAACCTGAAGTCTAGGTCCCTATTTATTTTTTTATAGT
TATGTTAGTATTAAGAACGTTATTTATATTTCAAATTTTTCTTTTTTTTCTGTACAGACGCGTGTACGCA
TGTAACATTATACTGAAAACCTTGCTTGAGAAGGTTTTGGGACGCTCGAAGGCTTTGTGGAGGTCGACAC
GAGCGACTGAGTTCGGACGTCACGACCTGCCTGGATATCGTGCACCGCTCGTGCACTGACGTCATGATCG
ACGAGTCGCACAGAGGCCTCTGACACTGACTCGACCTGACTAGCGTCGAGCAGTGACGACCTGCCCGGGC
ACAGCAACTGTGCCACTCGTCTGATCCGTCGTCCCATCGGCTGAATCGATGCCTCGTCCCCGCCGGGTCA
CCCGGCCAGCGACATGGAGGCCCAGAATACCCTCCTTGACAGTCTTGACGTGCGCAGCTCAGGGGCATGA
TGTGACTGTCGCCCGTACATTTAGCCCATACATCCCCATGTATAATCATTTGCATCCATACATTTTGATG
GCCGCACGGCGCGAAGCAAAAATTACGGCACCTCGCTGCAGACCTGCGAGCAGGGAAACGCTCCCCTCAC
AGACGCGTTGAATTGTCCCCACGCCGCGCCCCTGTAGAGAAATATAAAAGGTTAGGATTTGCCACTGAGG
TTCTTCTTTCATATACTTCCTTTTAAAATCTTGCTAGGATACAGTTCTCACATCACATCCGAACATAAAC
AACCATGGGTAAAAAGCCTGAACTCACCGCGACGTCTGTCGAGAAGTTTCTGATCGAAAAGTTCGACAGC
GTCTCCGACCTGATGCAGCTCTCGGAGGGCGAAGAATCTCGTGCTTTCAGCTTCGATGTAGGAGGGCGTG
GATATGTCCTGCGGGTAAATAGCTGCGCCGATGGTTTCTACAAAGATCGTTATGTTTATCGGCACTTTGC
ATCGGCCGCGCTCCCGATTCCGGAAGTGCTTGACATTGGGGAGTTCAGCGAGAGCCTGACCTATTGCATC
TCCCGCCGTGCACAGGGTGTCACGTTGCAAGACCTGCCTGAAACCGAACTGCCCGCTGTTCTGCAGCCGG
TCGCGGAGGCCATGGATGCGATCGCTGCGGCCGATCTTAGCCAGACGAGCGGGTTCGGCCCATTCGGACC
GCAAGGAATCGGTCAATACACTACATGGCGTGATTTCATATGCGCGATTGCTGATCCCCATGTGTATCAC
TGGCAAACTGTGATGGACGACACCGTCAGTGCGTCCGTCGCGCAGGCTCTCGATGAGCTGATGCTTTGGG
CCGAGGACTGCCCCGAAGTCCGGCACCTCGTGCACGCGGATTTCGGCTCCAACAATGTCCTGACGGACAA
TGGCCGCATAACAGCGGTCATTGACTGGAGCGAGGCGATGTTCGGGGATTCCCAATACGAGGTCGCCAAC
ATCTTCTTCTGGAGGCCGTGGTTGGCTTGTATGGAGCAACAGACGCGCTACTTCGAGCGGAGGCATCCGG
AGCTTGCAGGATCGCCGCGGCTCCGGGCGTATATGCTCCGCATTGGTCTTGACCAACTCTATCAGAGCTT
GGTTGACGGCAATTTCGATGATGCAGCTTGGGCGCAGGGTCGATGCGACGCAATCGTCCGATCCGGAGCC
GGGACTGTCGGGCGTACACAAATCGCCCGCAGAAGCGCGGCCGTCTGGACCGATGGCTGTGTAGAAGTAC
TCGCCGATAGTGGAAACCGACGCCCCAGCACTCGTCCGAGGGCAAAGGAATAATCAGTACTGACAATAAA
AAGATTCTTGTTTTCAAGAACTTGTCATTTGTATAGTTTTTTTATATTGTAGTTGTTCTATTTTAATCAA
ATGTTAGCGTGATTTATATTTTTTTTCGCCTCGACATCATCTGCCCAGATGCGAAGTTAAGTGCGCAGAA
AGTAATATCATGCGTCAATCGTATGTGAATGCTGGTCGCTATACTGCTATCGATGTGGCAGTGCGTCCAG
CTCAGTCAGACTCAGTCCTGGTGTCGTCAGCCTGTGAGCAAAAGGCCAGCAAAAGGCCAGGAACCGTAAA
AAGGCCGCGTTGCTGGCGTTTTTCCATAGGCTCCGCCCCCCTGACGAGCATCACAAAAATCGACGCTCAA
GTCAGAGGTGGCGAAACCCGACAGGACTATAAAGATACCAGGCGTTTCCCCCTGGAAGCTCCCTCGTGCG
CTCTCCTGTTCCGACCCTGCCGCTTACCGGATACCTGTCCGCCTTTCTCCCTTCGGGAAGCGTGGCGCTT
TCTCATAGCTCACGCTGTAGGTATCTCAGTTCGGTGTAGGTCGTTCGCTCCAAGCTGGGCTGTGTGCACG
AACCCCCCGTTCAGCCCGACCGCTGCGCCTTATCCGGTAACTATCGTCTTGAGTCCAACCCGGTAAGACA
CGACTTATCGCCACTGGCAGCAGCCACTGGTAACAGGATTAGCAGAGCGAGGTATGTAGGCGGTGCTACA
GAGTTCTTGAAGTGGTGGCCTAACTACGGCTACACTAGAAGAACAGTATTTGGTATCTGCGCTCTGCTGA
AGCCAGTTACCTTCGGAAAAAGAGTTGGTAGCTCTTGATCCGGCAAACAAACCACCGCTGGTAGCGGTGG
TTTTTTTGTTTGCAAGCAGCAGATTACGCGCAGAAAAAAAGGATCTCAAGAAGATCCTTTGATCTTTTCT
ACGGGGTCTGACGCTCAGTGGAACGAAAACTCACGTTAAGGGATTTTGGTCATGAGATTATCAAAAAGGA
TCTTCACCTAGATCCTTTTAAATTAAAAATGAAGTTTTAAATCAATCTAAAGTATATATGAGTAAACTTG
GTCTGACAGTTACCAATGCTTAATCAGTGAGGCACCTATCTCAGCGATCTGTCTATTTCGTTCATCCATA
GTTGCCTGACTCCCCGTCGTGTAGATAACTACGATACGGGAGGGCTTACCATCTGGCCCCAGTGCTGCAA
TGATACCGCGAGACCCACGCTCACCGGCTCCAGATTTATCAGCAATAAACCAGCCAGCCGGAAGGGCCGA
GCGCAGAAGTGGTCCTGCAACTTTATCCGCCTCCATCCAGTCTATTAATTGTTGCCGGGAAGCTAGAGTA
AGTAGTTCGCCAGTTAATAGTTTGCGCAACGTTGTTGCCATTGCTACAGGCATCGTGGTGTCACGCTCGT
CGTTTGGTATGGCTTCATTCAGCTCCGGTTCCCAACGATCAAGGCGAGTTACATGATCCCCCATGTTGTG
CAAAAAAGCGGTTAGCTCCTTCGGTCCTCCGATCGTTGTCAGAAGTAAGTTGGCCGCAGTGTTATCACTC
ATGGTTATGGCAGCACTGCATAATTCTCTTACTGTCATGCCATCCGTAAGATGCTTTTCTGTGACTGGTG
AGTACTCAACCAAGTCATTCTGAGAATAGTGTATGCGGCGACCGAGTTGCTCTTGCCCGGCGTCAATACG
GGATAATACCGCGCCACATAGCAGAACTTTAAAAGTGCTCATCATTGGAAAACGTTCTTCGGGGCGAAAA
CTCTCAAGGATCTTACCGCTGTTGAGATCCAGTTCGATGTAACCCACTCGTGCACCCAACTGATCTTCAG
CATCTTTTACTTTCACCAGCGTTTCTGGGTGAGCAAAAACAGGAAGGCAAAATGCCGCAAAAAAGGGAAT
AAGGGCGACACGGAAATGTTGAATACTCATACTCTTCCTTTTTCAATATTATTGAAGCATTTATCAGGGT
TATTGTCTCATGAGCGGATACATATTTGAATGTATTTAGAAAAATAAACAAATAGGGGTTCCGCGCACAT
TTCCMCGAAAAGTGCCACCTGATGCGGTGTGAAATACCGCACAGATGCGTAAGGAGAAAATACCGCATCA
GGGTCAGTCACAGTGGAGCCTAGCACTCACTCAGCGTGACGGCTCAGAGCAGAATTCACGAGCCAGAAAT
AGTAACTTTTGCCTAAATCACAAATTGCAAAATTTAATTGCTTGCAAAAGGTCACATGCTTATAATCAAC
TTTTTTAAAAATTTAAAATACTTTTTTATTTTTTATTTTTAAACATAAATGAAATAATTTATTTATTGTT
TATGATTACCGAAACATAAAACCTGCTCAAGAAAAAGAAACTGTTTTGTCCTTGGAAAAAAAGCACTACC
TAGGAGCGGCCAAAATGCCGGCTTACATTTTATGTTAGCTGGTGGACTGACGCCAGAAAATGTTGGTGAT
GCGCTTAGATTAAATGGCGTTATTGGTGTTGATGTAAGCGGAGGTGTGGAGACAAATGGTGTAAAAGACT
CTAACAAAATAGCAAATTTCGTCAAAAATGCTAAGAAATAGGTTATTACTGAGTAGTATTTATTTAAGTA
TTGTTTGTGCACTTGCCTGCAAGCCTTTTGAAAAGCAAGCATAAAAGATCTAAACATAAAATCTGTAAAA
TAACAAGATGTAAAGATAATGCTAAATCATTTGGCTTTTTGATTGATTGTACAGGAAAATATACATCGCA
GGGGGTTGACTTTTACCATTTCACCGCAATGGAATTAAACTTGTTGAAGAGAATGTTCACAGGCGCATAC
GCTACAATGACCCGATTCTTGCTAGCCGAATTCCAGTCAGGCTGCTAGCACCAGAGCTACGTGACCGCAG
GACTAGCTCCAGCTGAGCGACACGCGAACAGGTGTAGAGTCAGTCGTGCTGCAAGGTCGCACTAATACGA
CTCACTATAGGG
