>Addgene plasmid #199946 | YP5 | depositor partial sequence | sequence record 387744 | Promoter Sequence
ACTTTTTTTTTTGTACTCCCGCGCCACAGAGGGGCTAGCATGTGAGGGGGCGGTGAAAAAAGCAAAAAAG
AAAAAGATTTTTTTTTATAAAAGGGCCTTGGTCTGAAACTCCTGCGTCTCGCGTTTTTATAAGAACAACA
ACAAATTTTTTAACTAAGTAA
